Addgene plasmid #211816: pEJS-HZ08-pAAVsc.U6-tracrRNA
Purpose: AAV vector expressing tracrRNA under U6 promoter
Depositing lab: Erik Sontheimer. Depositing organization: University of Massachusetts, Worcester. Publication: Self-delivering, chemically modified CRISPR RNAs for AAV co-delivery and genome editing in vivo. Zhang H, Kelly K, Lee J, Echeverria D, Cooper D, Panwala R, Amrani N, Chen Z, Gaston N, Wagh A, Newby GA, Xie J, Liu DR, Gao G, Wolfe SA, Khvorova A, Watts JK, Sontheimer EJ. Nucleic Acids Res. 2023 Nov 30:gkad1125. doi: 10.1093/nar/gkad1125. PubMed 38033325.
Backbone
  Vector backbone: AAV backbone
  Backbone size w/o insert (bp): 3315
  Total vector size (bp): 3635
  Vector type: Mammalian Expression, AAV
Growth in bacteria
  Bacterial resistance: Ampicillin, 100 μg/mL
  Growth temperature: 30°C
  Growth strain: NEB Stable
  Copy number: Unknown
Gene/Insert
  Gene/Insert name: U6-tracrRNA
  Species: Synthetic
  Insert size (bp): 320
  Promoter: U6
  Cloning method: Gibson Cloning
  Sequencing primers: 5′ ttcaattcacgcgtgagggcctat; 3′ ccgcccgggtcgacgcgtAAAA
Terms and licenses: Academic/Nonprofit Terms; Industry Terms: Not Available to Industry
Depositor comments: Please visit https://doi.org/10.1101/2023.03.20.533459 for bioRxiv preprint.
How to cite: pEJS-HZ08-pAAVsc.U6-tracrRNA was a gift from Erik Sontheimer (Addgene plasmid # 211816 ; http://n2t.net/addgene:211816 ; RRID:Addgene_211816)
