[The description below was written by a language model from this plasmid's Addgene catalogue record and pLannotate feature annotations shown in this document.]
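Description:
pEJS-HZ08-pAAVsc.U6-tracrRNA is a small (about 3.6 kb) adeno-associated virus transfer plasmid for mammalian expression. The "sc" in its name suggests a self-complementary AAV genome design. Consistent with that, the two AAV2 inverted terminal repeats are annotated as fragments of unequal length, with one noticeably shorter than the other, although the record does not explicitly describe a mutated ITR. The bacterial portion is a pUC-type backbone with a high-copy ColE1/pMB1 origin, an f1 phage origin, and an ampicillin resistance gene (β-lactamase) driven by its own promoter. Remnants of the lac region are also annotated (CAP site, lac promoter and operator, lacZα and lacI fragments, and a very short RSF ori match). These are leftovers of the cloning vector and play no role in the payload. The recommended host is a recombination-deficient stable strain, as is usual for plasmids whose ITRs are prone to rearrangement.

The payload between the ITRs is a roughly 320 bp synthetic cassette inserted by Gibson assembly. In it, the human U6 RNA polymerase III promoter drives a trans-activating CRISPR RNA, which the annotation matches to the Streptococcus pyogenes Cas9 tracrRNA (partial match). A rabbit β-globin polyadenylation signal lies downstream, but it is probably a backbone carry-over, since Pol III transcripts do not need it. No Cas9, crRNA or reporter is encoded.

Packaged into AAV, the construct supplies only the tracrRNA component of a two-part guide. According to the associated publication title, it is used in an in vivo genome editing strategy in which AAV-delivered components are combined with separately administered, chemically modified, self-delivering crRNAs.
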