Features (pLannotate 1.2.2; 15 found; start..end, strand, type, name):
      1..28      +  rep_origin     RSF ori (fragment): Plasmids containing the RSF 1030 origin of replication can be propagated in E. coli cells that contain additional plasmids with compatible origins.
     30..122     +  CDS            lacI (fragment): lac repressor; lacI; The lac repressor binds to the lac operator to inhibit transcription in E. coli. This inhibition can be relieved by adding lactose or isopropyl-β-D-thiogalactopyranoside (IPTG).
    135..156     +  protein_bind   CAP binding site: CAP binding activates transcription in the presence of cAMP. E. coli catabolite activator protein
    171..201     +  promoter       lac promoter: promoter for the E. coli lac operon
    209..225     +  protein_bind   lac operator: The lac repressor binds to the lac operator to inhibit transcription in E. coli. This inhibition can be relieved by adding lactose or isopropyl-β-D-thiogalactopyranoside (IPTG). lac repressor encoded by lacI
    286..391     -  repeat_region  AAV2 ITR (fragment): inverted terminal repeat of adeno-associated virus serotype 2 inverted
    429..669     +  promoter       U6 promoter: RNA polymerase III promoter for human U6 snRNA
    679..742     +  misc_RNA       tracrRNA (fragment): trans-activating CRISPR RNA for the Streptococcus pyogenes CRISPR/Cas9 system
    868..923     +  polyA_signal   β-globin poly(A) signal: rabbit β-globin polyadenylation signal (Gil and Proudfoot, 1987)
    971..1101    +  repeat_region  AAV2 ITR (fragment): inverted terminal repeat of adeno-associated virus serotype 2 inverted
   1115..1272    +  CDS            lacZα (fragment): LacZα fragment of β-galactosidase; lacZ fragment
   1277..1705    +  rep_origin     f1 ori (sequence partly withheld): f1 bacteriophage origin of replication; arrow indicates direction of (+) strand synthesis
   1758..1862    +  promoter       AmpR promoter: bla
   1863..2723    +  CDS            AmpR: β-lactamase; bla; confers resistance to ampicillin, carbenicillin, and related antibiotics
   2894..3482    +  rep_origin     ori: high-copy-number ColE1/pMB1/pBR322/pUC origin of replication
>Addgene plasmid #211816 | pEJS-HZ08-pAAVsc.U6-tracrRNA | addgene full sequence | sequence record 418382 | Addgene NGS Result
AGCGAGTCAGTGAGCGAGGAAGCGGAAGAGCGCCCAATACGCAAACCGCCTCTCCCCGCGCGTTGGCCGA
TTCATTAATGCAGCTGGCACGACAGGTTTCCCGACTGGAAAGCGGGCAGTGAGCGCAACGCAATTAATGT
GAGTTAGCTCACTCATTAGGCACCCCAGGCTTTACACTTTATGCTTCCGGCTCGTATGTTGTGTGGAATT
GTGAGCGGATAACAATTTCACACAGGAAACAGCTATGACCATGATTACGCCAGATTTAATTAAGGCCTTA
ATTAGGCTGCGCGCTCGCTCGCTCACTGAGGCCGCCCGGGCAAAGCCCGGGCGTCGGGCGACCTTTGGTC
GCCCGGCCTCAGTGAGCGAGCGAGCGCGCAGAGAGGGAGTGTAGCCATGCTCTAGGAAGATCAATTCAAT
TCACGCGTGAGGGCCTATTTCCCATGATTCCTTCATATTTGCATATACGATACAAGGCTGTTAGAGAGAT
AATTGGAATTAATTTGACTGTAAACACAAAGATATTAGTACAAAATACGTGACGTAGAAAGTAATAATTT
CTTGGGTAGTTTGCAGTTTTAAAATTATGTTTTAAAATGGACTATCATATGCTTACCGTAACTTGAAAGT
ATTTCGATTTCTTGGCTTTATATATCTTGTGGAAAGGACGAAACACCGAGCATAGCAAGTTAAAATAAGG
CTAGTCCGTTATCAACTTGAAAAAGTGGCACCGAGTCGGTGCTTTTTTACGCGTCGACCCGGGCGGCCTC
GAGGACGGGGTGAACTACGCCTGAGGATCCGATCTTTTTCCCTCTGCCAAAAATTATGGGGACATCATGA
AGCCCCTTGAGCATCTGACTTCTGGCTAATAAAGGAAATTTATTTTCATTGCAATAGTGTGTTGGAATTT
TTTGTGTCTCTCACTCGGCCTAGGTAGATAAGTAGCATGGCGGGTTAATCATTAACTACAAGGAACCCCT
AGTGATGGAGTTGGCCACTCCCTCTCTGCGCGCTCGCTCGCTCACTGAGGCCGGGCGACCAAAGGTCGCC
CGACGCCCGGGCTTTGCCCGGGCGGCCTCAGTGAGCGAGCGAGCGCGCAGCCTTAATTAACCTAATTCAC
TGGCCGTCGTTTTACAACGTCGTGACTGGGAAAACCCTGGCGTTACCCAACTTAATCGCCTTGCAGCACA
TCCCCCTTTCGCCAGCTGGCGTAATAGCGAAGAGGCCCGCACCGATCGCCCTTCCCAACAGTTGCGCAGC
CTGAATGGCGAATGGG
[124 nt withheld, positions 1277-1400]
C
[91 nt withheld, positions 1402-1492]
A
[49 nt withheld, positions 1494-1542]
CCTTTGACGTTGGAGTCCACGTTCTTT
[37 nt withheld, positions 1570-1606]
ACCCTATCTCGGTCTATTCTTTTGATTTATAAGGGATTTTGCCGATTTCGGCCTATTGGTTAAAAAATGA
GCTGATTTAACAAAAATTTAACGCGAATTTTAACAAAATATTAACGCTTACAATTTAGGTGGCACTTTTC
GGGGAAATGTGCGCGGAACCCCTATTTGTTTATTTTTCTAAATACATTCAAATATGTATCCGCTCATGAG
ACAATAACCCTGATAAATGCTTCAATAATATTGAAAAAGGAAGAGTATGAGTATTCAACATTTCCGTGTC
GCCCTTATTCCCTTTTTTGCGGCATTTTGCCTTCCTGTTTTTGCTCACCCAGAAACGCTGGTGAAAGTAA
AAGATGCTGAAGATCAGTTGGGTGCACGAGTGGGTTACATCGAACTGGATCTCAACAGCGGTAAGATCCT
TGAGAGTTTTCGCCCCGAAGAACGTTTTCCAATGATGAGCACTTTTAAAGTTCTGCTATGTGGCGCGGTA
TTATCCCGTATTGACGCCGGGCAAGAGCAACTCGGTCGCCGCATACACTATTCTCAGAATGACTTGGTTG
AGTACTCACCAGTCACAGAAAAGCATCTTACGGATGGCATGACAGTAAGAGAATTATGCAGTGCTGCCAT
AACCATGAGTGATAACACTGCGGCCAACTTACTTCTGACAACGATCGGAGGACCGAAGGAGCTAACCGCT
TTTTTGCACAACATGGGGGATCATGTAACTCGCCTTGATCGTTGGGAACCGGAGCTGAATGAAGCCATAC
CAAACGACGAGCGTGACACCACGATGCCTGTAGCAATGGCAACAACGTTGCGCAAACTATTAACTGGCGA
ACTACTTACTCTAGCTTCCCGGCAACAATTAATAGACTGGATGGAGGCGGATAAAGTTGCAGGACCACTT
CTGCGCTCGGCCCTTCCGGCTGGCTGGTTTATTGCTGATAAATCTGGAGCCGGTGAGCGTGGGTCTCGCG
GTATCATTGCAGCACTGGGGCCAGATGGTAAGCCCTCCCGTATCGTAGTTATCTACACGACGGGGAGTCA
GGCAACTATGGATGAACGAAATAGACAGATCGCTGAGATAGGTGCCTCACTGATTAAGCATTGGTAACTG
TCAGACCAAGTTTACTCATATATACTTTAGATTGATTTAAAACTTCATTTTTAATTTAAAAGGATCTAGG
TGAAGATCCTTTTTGATAATCTCATGACCAAAATCCCTTAACGTGAGTTTTCGTTCCACTGAGCGTCAGA
CCCCGTAGAAAAGATCAAAGGATCTTCTTGAGATCCTTTTTTTCTGCGCGTAATCTGCTGCTTGCAAACA
AAAAAACCACCGCTACCAGCGGTGGTTTGTTTGCCGGATCAAGAGCTACCAACTCTTTTTCCGAAGGTAA
CTGGCTTCAGCAGAGCGCAGATACCAAATACTGTTCTTCTAGTGTAGCCGTAGTTAGGCCACCACTTCAA
GAACTCTGTAGCACCGCCTACATACCTCGCTCTGCTAATCCTGTTACCAGTGGCTGCTGCCAGTGGCGAT
AAGTCGTGTCTTACCGGGTTGGACTCAAGACGATAGTTACCGGATAAGGCGCAGCGGTCGGGCTGAACGG
GGGGTTCGTGCACACAGCCCAGCTTGGAGCGAACGACCTACACCGAACTGAGATACCTACAGCGTGAGCT
ATGAGAAAGCGCCACGCTTCCCGAAGGGAGAAAGGCGGACAGGTATCCGGTAAGCGGCAGGGTCGGAACA
GGAGAGCGCACGAGGGAGCTTCCAGGGGGAAACGCCTGGTATCTTTATAGTCCTGTCGGGTTTCGCCACC
TCTGACTTGAGCGTCGATTTTTGTGATGCTCGTCAGGGGGGCGGAGCCTATGGAAAAACGCCAGCAACGC
GGCCTTTTTACGGTTCCTGGCCTTTTGCTGGCCTTTTGCTCACATGTTCTTTCCTGCGTTATCCCCTGAT
TCTGTGGATAACCGTATTACCGCCTTTGAGTGAGCTGATACCGCTCGCCGCAGCCGAACGACCGAGCGC
